Addgene plasmid #25261: ARHGAP11AA
Purpose: Bacterial expression for structure determination; may not be full ORF
Depositing lab: Cheryl Arrowsmith. Depositing organization: University of Toronto.
Backbone
  Vector backbone: pET28-MHL
  Backbone manufacturer: SGC
  Backbone size w/o insert (bp): 7325
  Vector type: Bacterial Expression
Growth in bacteria
  Bacterial resistance: Kanamycin, 50 μg/mL
  Growth temperature: 37°C
  Growth strain: DH5alpha
  Copy number: Low Copy
Gene/Insert
  Gene/Insert name: ARHGAP11AA:M1-L253 (alt names: PDB: 3EAP; Rho GTPase activating protein 11A, RhoGAP domain; ARHGAP11A)
  Species: H. sapiens (human)
  Insert size (bp): 759
  Mutation: Contains amino acids M1-L253
  Entrez Gene: ARHGAP11A (a.k.a. KIAA0013, MGC70740)
  Tag / fusion protein: His (N terminal on insert)
  Cloning method: Restriction Enzyme
  Sequencing primers: 5′ T7; 3′ T7-term
Terms and licenses: Academic/Nonprofit Terms; Industry Terms: Not Available to Industry
Depositor comments: PDB: 3EAP. http://www.thesgc.org/structures/3EAP/
How to cite: ARHGAP11AA was a gift from Cheryl Arrowsmith (Addgene plasmid # 25261 ; http://n2t.net/addgene:25261 ; RRID:Addgene_25261)
