[The description below was written by a language model from this plasmid's Addgene catalogue record.]
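Description:
ARHGAP11AA is a bacterial expression plasmid built on the pET28-MHL backbone, a pET28-derived vector from a structural genomics programme. It carries a fragment of human ARHGAP11A (Rho GTPase activating protein 11A) intended for recombinant protein production and structure determination. The plasmid confers kanamycin resistance, is listed as low copy, and is propagated in a standard cloning strain (DH5alpha). The record does not list the origin of replication or other backbone elements, and no feature table is provided.

The insert is a 759 bp coding segment for residues M1 to L253 of ARHGAP11A, which the record describes as the RhoGAP domain. It is therefore a truncated construct rather than the full open reading frame, as the purpose field cautions. RhoGAP domains stimulate GTP hydrolysis by Rho-family small GTPases, switching them to the inactive GDP-bound state. The fragment was inserted by restriction enzyme cloning and is fused to an N-terminal His tag, which allows purification by immobilised metal affinity chromatography. The promoter is not stated explicitly, but the T7 and T7-terminator sequencing primers, together with the pET28 lineage, indicate a T7 promoter/terminator cassette. Such a cassette would require an expression host that supplies T7 RNA polymerase. Whether the tag can be removed by a protease is not stated.

The depositor comments link this construct to a deposited Protein Data Bank structure of the domain. Its main use is producing purified ARHGAP11A RhoGAP domain for crystallography, and the same protein would suit related biochemical or biophysical work.
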