>Addgene plasmid #25261 | ARHGAP11AA | depositor partial sequence | sequence record 11735 | Author sequence
ATGTGGGATCAGAGGCTGGTGAGGTTGGCCCTGTTGCAGCATCTGCGGGCCTTCTATGGTATTAAGGTGA
AGGGTGTCCGTGGGCAGTGCGATCGCAGGAGACATGAAACAGCAGCCACGGAAATAGGGGGTAAAATATT
TGGAGTACCTTTTAATGCACTGCCCCATTCTGCTGTACCAGAATATGGACACATTCCAAGCTTTCTTGTC
GATGCTTGCACATCTTTAGAAGACCATATTCATACCGAAGGGCTTTTTCGGAAATCAGGATCTGTGATTC
GCCTAAAAGCACTAAAGAATAAAGTGGATCATGGTGAAGGTTGCCTATCTTCTGCACCTCCTTGTGATAT
TGCGGGACTTCTTAAGCAGTTTTTTAGGGAACTGCCAGAGCCCATTCTCCCAGCTGATTTGCATGAAGCA
CTTTTGAAAGCTCAACAGTTAGGCACAGAGGAAAAGAATAAAGCTACACTGTTGCTCTCCTGTCTTCTGG
CTGACCACACAGTTCATGTATTAAGATACTTCTTTAACTTTCTCAGGAATGTTTCTCTTAGATCCAGTGA
GAATAAGATGGACAGCAGCAATCTTGCAGTAATATTTGCACCGAATCTTCTTCAGACAAGTGAAGGACAT
GAAAAGATGTCTTCTAACACAGAAAAGAAGCTACGATTACAGGCTGCAGTAGTACAGACTCTTATCGATT
ATGCATCAGATATTGGGCGTGTACCAGATTTTATCCTGGAAAAGATACCAGCCATGTTG
