>Addgene plasmid #25261 | ARHGAP11AA | addgene partial sequence | sequence record 31341 | 25261 with T7
ATTCCCTCTGAATATTTTGTTTACTTTAAGAAGGAGATATACCATGCATCATCATCATCATCACAGCAGC
GGCAGAGAAAACTTGTATTTCCAGGGCATGTGGGATCAGAGGCTGGTGAGGTTGGCCCTGTTGCAGCATC
TGCGGGCCTTCTATGGTATTAAGGTGAAGGGTGTCCGTGGGCAGTGCGATCGCAGGAGACATGAAACAGC
AGCCACGGAAATAGGGGGTAAAATATTTGGAGTACCTTTTAATGCACTGCCCCATTCTGCTGTACCAGAA
TATGGACACATTCCAAGCTTTCTTGTCGATGCTTGCACATCTTTAGAAGACCATATTCATACCGAAGGGC
TTTTTCGGAAATCAGGATCTGTGATTCGCCTAAAAGCACTAAAGAATAAAGTGGATCATGGTGAAGGTTG
CCTATCTTCTGCACCTCCTTGTGATATTGCGGGACTTCTTAAGCAGTTTTTTAGGGAACTGCCAGAGCCC
ATTCTCCCAGCTGATTTGCATGAAGCACTTTTGAAAGCTCAACAGTTAGGCACAGAGGAAAAGAATAAAG
CTACACTGTTGCTCTCCTGTCTTCTGGCTGACCACACAGTTCATGTATTAAGATACTTCTTTAACTTTCT
CAGGAATGTTTCTCTTAGATCCAGTGAGAATAAGATGGACAGCAGCAATCTTGCAGTAATATTTGCACCG
AATCTTCTTCAGACAAGTGAAGGACATGAAAAGATGTCTTCTAACACAGAAAAGAAGCTACGATTACAGG
CTGCAGTAGTACAGACTCTTATCGATTATGCATCAGATATTGGGCGTGTACCAGATTTTATCCTGGAAAA
GATACCAGCCATGTTGTGATGACGAAGCTTGCGGCCGCACTCGAG
